>Addgene plasmid #100326 | pCMV_mEm_4GS_LF82_662 | addgene full sequence | sequence record 209484 | Addgene NGS Result
GAGTTCGAGCTTGCATGCCTGCAGGTCGTTACATAACTTACGGTAAATGGCCCGCCTGGCTGACCGCCCA
ACGACCCCCGCCCATTGACGTCAATAATGACGTATGTTCCCATAGTAACGCCAATAGGGACTTTCCATTG
ACGTCAATGGGTGGAGTATTTACGGTAAACTGCCCACTTGGCAGTACATCAAGTGTATCATATGCCAAGT
ACGCCCCCTATTGACGTCAATGACGGTAAATGGCCCGCCTGGCATTATGCCCAGTACATGACCTTATGGG
ACTTTCCTACTTGGCAGTACATCTACGTATTAGTCATCGCTATTACCATGGTGATGCGGTTTTGGCAGTA
CATCAATGGGCGTGGATAGCGGTTTGACTCACGGGGATTTCCAAGTCTCCACCCCATTGACGTCAATGGG
AGTTTGTTTTGGCACCAAAATCAACGGGACTTTCCAAAATGTCGTAACAACTCCGCCCCATTGACGCAAA
TGGGCGGTAGGCGTGTACGGTGGGAGGTCTATATAAGCAGAGCTCGTTTAGTGAACCGTCAGATCGCCTG
GAGACGCCATCCACGCTGTTTTGACCTCCATAGAAGACACCGGGACCGATCCAGCCTCCGGACTCTAGAG
GATCCGGTACTAGAGGAACTGAAAAACCAGAAAGTTAACTGGTAAGTTTAGTCTTTTTGTCTTTTATTTC
AGGTCCCGGATCCGGTGGTGGTGCAAATCAAAGAACTGCTCCTCAGTGGATGTTGCCTTTACTTCTAGGC
CTGTACGGAAGTGTTACTTCTGCTCTAAAAGCTGCGGAATTGTACCCGCGGGCCCACCATGGTGAGCAAG
GGCGAGGAGCTGTTCACCGGGGTGGTGCCCATCCTGGTCGAGCTGGACGGCGACGTAAACGGCCACAAGT
TCAGCGTGTCCGGCGAGGGCGAGGGCGATGCCACCTACGGCAAGCTGACCCTGAAGTTCATCTGCACCAC
CGGCAAGCTGCCCGTGCCCTGGCCCACCCTCGTGACCACCTTGACCTACGGCGTGCAGTGCTTCGCCCGC
TACCCCGACCACATGAAGCAGCACGACTTCTTCAAGTCCGCCATGCCCGAAGGCTACGTCCAGGAGCGCA
CCATCTTCTTCAAGGACGACGGCAACTACAAGACCCGCGCCGAGGTGAAGTTCGAGGGCGACACCCTGGT
GAACCGCATCGAGCTGAAGGGCATCGACTTCAAGGAGGACGGCAACATCCTGGGGCACAAGCTGGAGTAC
AACTACAACAGCCACAAGGTCTATATCACCGCCGACAAGCAGAAGAACGGCATCAAGGTGAACTTCAAGA
CCCGCCACAACATCGAGGACGGCAGCGTGCAGCTCGCCGACCACTACCAGCAGAACACCCCCATCGGCGA
CGGCCCCGTGCTGCTGCCCGACAACCACTACCTGAGCACCCAGTCCAAGCTGAGCAAAGACCCCAACGAG
AAGCGCGATCACATGGTCCTGCTGGAGTTCGTGACCGCCGCCGGGATCACTCTCGGCATGGACGAGCTGT
ACAAGCGAATTGGTGGAGGGGGCGGTTCCGGTGGCGGAGGTTCCCGAATTCGTCGACGGAGATCTGATAT
GAAAGCTGACTGGGTTGATGAGGCGCAGGAAGTAACCCAACTGATGGTCGATAGCCAGATTGAACGTATT
CGCTCTTCATTGATATCACCGGCGATATCGTCTGCTGACTGCGAACGCTGTGGACATGAGATCCCGGAAG
CACGCCGCAGAGCTGTTCCGGGCGTCAGGCTGTGCGTTGAATGCCAGAGTATTGCCGAGTTTCGGCTGCG
TGTTGGATACGGAGGATACGATGAAAGCTGAATCGGTACCCTCGAGAAGCTTGCGGCCGCGGGGATCCAG
ACATGATAAGATACATTGATGAGTTTGGACAAACCACAACTAGAATGCAGTGAAAAAAATGCTTTATTTG
TGAAATTTGTGATGCTATTGCTTTATTTGTAACCATTATAAGCTGCAATAAACAAGTTAACAACAACAAT
TGCATTCATTTTATGTTTCAGGTTCAGGGGGAGGTGTGGGAGGTTTTTTCGGATCCTCTAGAGTCGATCT
GCAGGCATGCTAGCTTGGCGTAATCATGGTCATAGCTGTTTCCTGTGTGAAATTGTTATCCGCTCACAAT
TCCACACAACATACGAGCCGGAAGCATAAAGTGTAAAGCCTGGGGTGCCTAATGAGTGAGCTAACTCACA
TTAATTGCGTTGCGCTCACTGCCCGCTTTCCAGTCGGGAAACCTGTCGTGCCAGCTGCATTAATGAATCG
GCCAACGCGCGGGGAGAGGCGGTTTGCGTATTGGGCGCTCTTCCGCTTCCTCGCTCACTGACTCGCTGCG
CTCGGTCGTTCGGCTGCGGCGAGCGGTATCAGCTCACTCAAAGGCGGTAATACGGTTATCCACAGAATCA
GGGGATAACGCAGGAAAGAACATGTGAGCAAAAGGCCAGCAAAAGGCCAGGAACCGTAAAAAGGCCGCGT
TGCTGGCGTTTTTCCATAGGCTCCGCCCCCCTGACGAGCATCACAAAAATCGACGCTCAAGTCAGAGGTG
GCGAAACCCGACAGGACTATAAAGATACCAGGCGTTTCCCCCTGGAAGCTCCCTCGTGCGCTCTCCTGTT
CCGACCCTGCCGCTTACCGGATACCTGTCCGCCTTTCTCCCTTCGGGAAGCGTGGCGCTTTCTCATAGCT
CACGCTGTAGGTATCTCAGTTCGGTGTAGGTCGTTCGCTCCAAGCTGGGCTGTGTGCACGAACCCCCCGT
TCAGCCCGACCGCTGCGCCTTATCCGGTAACTATCGTCTTGAGTCCAACCCGGTAAGACACGACTTATCG
CCACTGGCAGCAGCCACTGGTAACAGGATTAGCAGAGCGAGGTATGTAGGCGGTGCTACAGAGTTCTTGA
AGTGGTGGCCTAACTACGGCTACACTAGAAGAACAGTATTTGGTATCTGCGCTCTGCTGAAGCCAGTTAC
CTTCGGAAAAAGAGTTGGTAGCTCTTGATCCGGCAAACAAACCACCGCTGGTAGCGGTGGTTTTTTTGTT
TGCAAGCAGCAGATTACGCGCAGAAAAAAAGGATCTCAAGAAGATCCTTTGATCTTTTCTACGGGGTCTG
ACGCTCAGTGGAACGAAAACTCACGTTAAGGGATTTTGGTCATGAGATTATCAAAAAGGATCTTCACCTA
GATCCTTTTAAATTAAAAATGAAGTTTTAAATCAATCTAAAGTATATATGAGTAAACTTGGTCTGACAGT
TACCAATGCTTAATCAGTGAGGCACCTATCTCAGCGATCTGTCTATTTCGTTCATCCATAGTTGCCTGAC
TCCCCGTCGTGTAGATAACTACGATACGGGAGGGCTTACCATCTGGCCCCAGTGCTGCAATGATACCGCG
AGACCCACGCTCACCGGCTCCAGATTTATCAGCAATAAACCAGCCAGCCGGAAGGGCCGAGCGCAGAAGT
GGTCCTGCAACTTTATCCGCCTCCATCCAGTCTATTAATTGTTGCCGGGAAGCTAGAGTAAGTAGTTCGC
CAGTTAATAGTTTGCGCAACGTTGTTGCCATTGCTACAGGCATCGTGGTGTCACGCTCGTCGTTTGGTAT
GGCTTCATTCAGCTCCGGTTCCCAACGATCAAGGCGAGTTACATGATCCCCCATGTTGTGCAAAAAAGCG
GTTAGCTCCTTCGGTCCTCCGATCGTTGTCAGAAGTAAGTTGGCCGCAGTGTTATCACTCATGGTTATGG
CAGCACTGCATAATTCTCTTACTGTCATGCCATCCGTAAGATGCTTTTCTGTGACTGGTGAGTACTCAAC
CAAGTCATTCTGAGAATAGTGTATGCGGCGACCGAGTTGCTCTTGCCCGGCGTCAATACGGGATAATACC
GCGCCACATAGCAGAACTTTAAAAGTGCTCATCATTGGAAAACGTTCTTCGGGGCGAAAACTCTCAAGGA
TCTTACCGCTGTTGAGATCCAGTTCGATGTAACCCACTCGTGCACCCAACTGATCTTCAGCATCTTTTAC
TTTCACCAGCGTTTCTGGGTGAGCAAAAACAGGAAGGCAAAATGCCGCAAAAAAGGGAATAAGGGCGACA
CGGAAATGTTGAATACTCATACTCTTCCTTTTTCAATATTATTGAAGCATTTATCAGGGTTATTGTCTCA
TGAGCGGATACATATTTGAATGTATTTAGAAAAATAAACAAATAGGGGTTCCGCGCACATTTCCCCGAAA
AGTGCCACCTGACGTCTAAGAAACCATTATTATCATGACATTAACCTATAAAAATAGGCGTATCACGAGG
CCCTTTCGTCTCGCGCGTTTCGGTGATGACGGTGAAAACCTCTGACACATGCAGCTCCCGGAGACGGTCA
CAGCTTGTCTGTAAGCGGATGCCGGGAGCAGACAAGCCCGTCAGGGCGCGTCAGCGGGTGTTGGCGGGTG
TCGGGGCTGGCTTAACTATGCGGCATCAGAGCAGATTGTACTGAGAGTGCACCATATGCGGTGTGAAATA
CCGCACAGATGCGTAAGGAGAAAATACCGCATCAGGCGCCATTCGCCATTCAGGCTGCGCAACTGTTGGG
AAGGGCGATCGGTGCGGGCCTCTTCGCTATTACGCCAGCTGGCGAAAGGGGGATGTGCTGCAAGGCGATT
AAGTTGGGTAACGCCAGGGTTTTCCCAGTCACGACGTTGTAAAACGACGGCCAGT
Features (pLannotate 1.2.2; 16 found; start..end, strand, type, name):
      8..28      -  misc_feature   MCS (fragment): pUC18/19 multiple cloning site
     27..330     +  enhancer       CMV enhancer: human cytomegalovirus immediate early enhancer
    331..534     +  promoter       CMV promoter: human cytomegalovirus (CMV) immediate early promoter
    672..768     +  intron         SV40 intron: modified SV40 intron with splice donor and acceptor sites
    829..1545    +  CDS            mEmerald: mEmerald is a basic (constitutively fluorescent) green fluorescent protein published in 1998, derived from Aequorea victoria. It is reported to be a very rapidly-maturing monomer with moderate acid sensitivity.
   1884..2018    -  polyA_signal   SV40 poly(A) signal: SV40 polyadenylation signal
   2153..2169    -  protein_bind   lac operator: The lac repressor binds to the lac operator to inhibit transcription in E. coli. This inhibition can be relieved by adding lactose or isopropyl-β-D-thiogalactopyranoside (IPTG). lac repressor encoded by lacI
   2177..2207    -  promoter       lac promoter: promoter for the E. coli lac operon
   2222..2243    -  protein_bind   CAP binding site: CAP binding activates transcription in the presence of cAMP. E. coli catabolite activator protein
   2256..2348    -  CDS            lacI (fragment): lac repressor; lacI; The lac repressor binds to the lac operator to inhibit transcription in E. coli. This inhibition can be relieved by adding lactose or isopropyl-β-D-thiogalactopyranoside (IPTG).
   2531..3119    -  rep_origin     ori: high-copy-number ColE1/pMB1/pBR322/pUC origin of replication
   3290..4150    -  CDS            AmpR: β-lactamase; bla; confers resistance to ampicillin, carbenicillin, and related antibiotics
   4151..4255    -  promoter       AmpR promoter: bla
   4350..4385    +  CDS            rop (fragment): Rop protein, which maintains plasmids at low copy number; rop
   4487..4586    +  misc_feature   bom (fragment): basis of mobility region from pBR322
   4592..2       -  CDS            lacZα (fragment) (across the origin): LacZα fragment of β-galactosidase; lacZ fragment
