[The description below was written by a language model from this plasmid's Addgene catalogue record and pLannotate feature annotations shown in this document.]
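Description:
pCMV_mEm_4GS_LF82_662 is a mammalian expression plasmid built on a pCMV backbone. It produces the protein encoded by the Escherichia coli LF82_662 coding sequence as a fusion to the green fluorescent protein mEmerald. The full sequence is 4,745 nt, which matches a 4,502 bp backbone plus a 243 bp insert. In E. coli the plasmid is maintained at high copy through a ColE1/pUC-type origin and selected with ampicillin through the β-lactamase gene and its native promoter. The backbone also retains non-functional remnants of earlier cloning vectors: lac promoter/operator and CAP site elements, and fragments of lacI, lacZα, rop and bom. No mammalian selection marker is annotated, so the plasmid appears suited to transient transfection.

The expression cassette begins with the human cytomegalovirus immediate-early enhancer and promoter. A modified SV40 intron with splice donor and acceptor sites follows, an element commonly included to improve transcript processing and expression. The mEmerald open reading frame comes next and sits at the N terminus of the fusion. The bacterial insert was added downstream by ligation-independent cloning. It is not annotated in the feature table, but it presumably occupies the unannotated gap between mEmerald and the SV40 polyadenylation signal that ends the transcript. The "4GS" in the name suggests a glycine-serine linker between the tag and the insert, though the record does not describe one explicitly.

The associated publication describes a multi-phenotypic imaging screen that identifies bacterial effectors by exogenous expression in HeLa cells. In that setting the mEmerald tag allows transfected cells to be identified and the subcellular localisation of the candidate protein to be followed by fluorescence microscopy. The function of LF82_662 is not stated in the record.
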