Addgene plasmid #100326: pCMV_mEm_4GS_LF82_662
Purpose: Mammalian expression of E. coli LF82_662 CDS fused to mEmerald
Depositing lab: Alan Huett. Depositing organization: University of Nottingham. Publication: A multi-phenotypic imaging screen to identify bacterial effectors by exogenous expression in a HeLa cell line. Collins A, Huett A. Sci Data. 2018 May 15;5:180081. doi: 10.1038/sdata.2018.81. PubMed 29762554.
Backbone
  Vector backbone: pCMV
  Backbone size w/o insert (bp): 4502
  Vector type: Mammalian Expression
Growth in bacteria
  Bacterial resistance: Ampicillin, 100 μg/mL
  Growth temperature: 37°C
  Growth strain: XL1 Blue
  Copy number: High Copy
Gene/Insert
  Gene/Insert name: LF82_662
  Insert size (bp): 243
  Promoter: CMV
  Tag / fusion protein: mEmerald (N terminal on backbone)
  Cloning method: Ligation Independent Cloning
  Sequencing primers: 5′ ACTTCTGCTCTAAAAGCTGCGG; 3′ CACTGCATTCTAGTTGTGGTTTGTC
Terms and licenses: Academic/Nonprofit Terms; Industry Terms: Not Available to Industry
How to cite: pCMV_mEm_4GS_LF82_662 was a gift from Alan Huett (Addgene plasmid # 100326 ; http://n2t.net/addgene:100326 ; RRID:Addgene_100326)
