>Addgene plasmid #100326 | pCMV_mEm_4GS_LF82_662 | depositor partial sequence | sequence record 183659 | Sequence across LF82 gene insert region
TCGGCATGGNCGAGCTGTACAAGCGAATTGGTGGAGGGGGCGGTTCCGGTGGCGGAGGTTCCCGAATTCG
TCGACGGAGATCTGATATGAAAGCTGACTGGGTTGATGAGGCGCAGGAAGTAACCCAACTGATGGTCGAT
AGCCAGATTGAACGTATTCGCTCTTCATTGATATCACCGGCGATATCGTCTGCTGACTGCGAACGCTGTG
GACATGAGATCCCGGAAGCACGCCGCAGAGCTGTTCCGGGCGTCAGGCTGTGCGTTGAATGCCAGAGTAT
TGCCGAGTTTCGGCTGCGTGTTGGATACGGAGGATACGATGAAAGCTGAATCGGTACCCTCGAGAAGCTT
GCGGCCGCGGGGATCCAGACATGATAAGATACATTGATGAGTTTGGACAAACCACAACTAGAATGCAGTG
AAAAAAATGCTTTATTTGTGAAATTTGTGATGCTATTGCTTTATTTGTAACCATTATAAGCTGCAATAAA
CAAGTTAACAACAACAATTGCATTCATTTTATGTTTCAGGTTCAGGGGGAGGTGTGGGAGGTTTTTTCGG
ATCCTCTAGAGTCGATCTGCAGGCATGCTAGCTTGGCGTAATCATGGTCATAGCTGTTTCCTGTGTGAAA
TTGTTATCCGCTCACAATTCCACACAACATACGAGCCGGAAGCATAAAGTGTAAAGCCTGGGGTGCCTAA
TGAGTGAGCTAACTCACATTAATTGCGTTGCGCTCACTGCCCGCTTTCCAGTCGGGAAACCTGTCGTGCC
AGCTGCATTAATGAATCGGCCAACGCGCGGGGAGAGGCGGTTTGCGTATTGNNCGCTCTTCCGCTTCCTC
GCTCACTGACTCGCTGCGCTCGGTCGTTCGGCTGCGGCGAGCGGTATCAGCTCACTCAAANGGCGGTAAT
ACNNTTATCCACAGAATCAGGGGATAACGC
